>Addgene plasmid #215087 | FFSS-Cyclin D1-NeoR | addgene full sequence | sequence record 427407 | Addgene NGS Result
GACGGATCGGGAGATCTCCCGATCCCCTATGGTGCACTCTCAGTACAATCTGCTCTGATGCCGCATAGTT
AAGCCAGTATCTGCTCCCTGCTTGTGTGTTGGAGGTCGCTGAGTAGTGCGCGAGCAAAATTTAAGCTACA
ACAAGGCAAGGCTTGACCGACAATTGCATGAAGAATCTGCTTAGGGTTAGGCGTTTTGCGCTGCTTCGCG
ATGTACGGGCCAGATATACGCGTTGACATTGATTATTGACTAGTTATTAATAGTAATCAATTACGGGGTC
ATTAGTTCATAGCCCATATATGGAGTTCCGCGTTACATAACTTACGGTAAATGGCCCGCCTGGCTGACCG
CCCAACGACCCCCGCCCATTGACGTCAATAATGACGTATGTTCCCATAGTAACGCCAATAGGGACTTTCC
ATTGACGTCAATGGGTGGAGTATTTACGGTAAACTGCCCACTTGGCAGTACATCAAGTGTATCATATGCC
AAGTACGCCCCCTATTGACGTCAATGACGGTAAATGGCCCGCCTGGCATTATGCCCAGTACATGACCTTA
TGGGACTTTCCTACTTGGCAGTACATCTACGTATTAGTCATCGCTATTACCATGGTGATGCGGTTTTGGC
AGTACATCAATGGGCGTGGATAGCGGTTTGACTCACGGGGATTTCCAAGTCTCCACCCCATTGACGTCAA
TGGGAGTTTGTTTTGGCACCAAAATCAACGGGACTTTCCAAAATGTCGTAACAACTCCGCCCCATTGACG
CAAATGGGCGGTAGGCGTGTACGGTGGGAGGTCTATATAAGCAGAGCTCTCTGGCTAACTAGAGAACCCA
CTGCTTACTGGCTTATCGAAATTAATACGACTCACTATAGGGAGACCCAAGCTGGCTAGCGTTTAAACTT
AAGCTTACCATGGACTACAAGGACGACGATGACAAGGTACCAGGATCTGGGGATTATAAAGATGATGATG
ATAAAGGGTCGGCCGCCAGCTGGAGCCACCCTCAGTTCGAGAAGGGAGGAGGAAGCGGCGGAGGCAGCGG
AGGAGGAAGCTGGAGCCACCCGCAGTTCGAGAAAGGAGCTGGATCCAGCAGCGAACACCAGCTCCTGTGC
TGCGAAGTGGAAACCATCCGCCGCGCGTACCCCGATGCCAACCTCCTCAACGACCGGGTGCTGCGGGCCA
TGCTGAAGGCGGAGGAGACCTGCGCGCCCTCGGTGTCCTACTTCAAATGTGTGCAGAAGGAGGTCCTGCC
GTCCATGCGGAAGATCGTCGCCACCTGGATGCTGGAGGTCTGCGAGGAACAGAAGTGCGAGGAGGAGGTC
TTCCCGCTGGCCATGAACTACCTGGACCGCTTCCTGTCGCTGGAGCCCGTGAAAAAGAGCCGCCTGCAGC
TGCTGGGGGCCACTTGCATGTTCGTGGCCTCTAAGATGAAGGAGACCATCCCCCTGACGGCCGAGAAGCT
GTGCATCTACACCGACAACTCCATCCGGCCCGAGGAGCTGCTGCAAATGGAGCTGCTCCTGGTGAACAAG
CTCAAGTGGAACCTGGCCGCAATGACCCCGCACGATTTCATTGAACACTTCCTCTCCAAAATGCCAGAGG
CGGAGGAGAACAAACAGATCATCCGCAAACACGCGCAGACCTTCGTTGCCCTCTGTGCCACAGATGTGAA
GTTCATTTCCAATCCGCCCTCCATGGTGGCAGCGGGGAGCGTGGTGGCCGCAGTGCAAGGCCTGAACCTG
AGGAGCCCCAACAACTTCCTGTCCTACTACCGCCTCACACGCTTCCTCTCCAGAGTGATCAAGTGTGACC
CAGACTGCCTCCGGGCCTGCCAGGAGCAGATCGAAGCCCTGCTGGAGTCAAGCCTGCGCCAGGCCCAGCA
GAACATGGACCCCAAGGCCGCCGAGGAGGAGGAAGAGGAGGAGGAGGAGGTGGACCTGGCTTGCACACCC
ACCGACGTGCGGGACGTGGACATCTGACTCGAGTCTAGAGGGCCCGTTTAAACCCGCTGATCAGCCTCGA
CTGTGCCTTCTAGTTGCCAGCCATCTGTTGTTTGCCCCTCCCCCGTGCCTTCCTTGACCCTGGAAGGTGC
CACTCCCACTGTCCTTTCCTAATAAAATGAGGAAATTGCATCGCATTGTCTGAGTAGGTGTCATTCTATT
CTGGGGGGTGGGGTGGGGCAGGACAGCAAGGGGGAGGATTGGGAAGACAATAGCAGGCATGCTGGGGATG
CGGTGGGCTCTATGGCTTCTGAGGCGGAAAGAACCAGCTGGGGCTCTAGGGGGTATCCCC
[124 nt withheld, positions 2301-2424]
C
[91 nt withheld, positions 2426-2516]
A
[49 nt withheld, positions 2518-2566]
CCTTTGACGTTGGAGTCCACGTTCTTT
[37 nt withheld, positions 2594-2630]
ACCCTATCTCGGTCTATTCTTTTGATTTATAAGGGATTTTGCCGATTTCGGCCTATTGGTTAAAAAATGA
GCTGATTTAACAAAAATTTAACGCGAATTAATTCTGTGGAATGTGTGTCAGTTAGGGTGTGGAAAGTCCC
CAGGCTCCCCAGCAGGCAGAAGTATGCAAAGCATGCATCTCAATTAGTCAGCAACCAGGTGTGGAAAGTC
CCCAGGCTCCCCAGCAGGCAGAAGTATGCAAAGCATGCATCTCAATTAGTCAGCAACCATAGTCCCGCCC
CTAACTCCGCCCATCCCGCCCCTAACTCCGCCCAGTTCCGCCCATTCTCCGCCCCATGGCTGACTAATTT
TTTTTATTTATGCAGAGGCCGAGGCCGCCTCTGCCTCTGAGCTATTCCAGAAGTAGTGAGGAGGCTTTTT
TGGAGGCCTAGGCTTTTGCAAAAAGCTCCCGGGAGCTTGTATATCCATTTTCGGATCTGATCAAGAGACA
GGATGAGGATCGTTTCGCATGATTGAACAAGATGGATTGCACGCAGGTTCTCCGGCCGCTTGGGTGGAGA
GGCTATTCGGCTATGACTGGGCACAACAGACAATCGGCTGCTCTGATGCCGCCGTGTTCCGGCTGTCAGC
GCAGGGGCGCCCGGTTCTTTTTGTCAAGACCGACCTGTCCGGTGCCCTGAATGAACTGCAGGACGAGGCA
GCGCGGCTATCGTGGCTGGCCACGACGGGCGTTCCTTGCGCAGCTGTGCTCGACGTTGTCACTGAAGCGG
GAAGGGACTGGCTGCTATTGGGCGAAGTGCCGGGGCAGGATCTCCTGTCATCTCACCTTGCTCCTGCCGA
GAAAGTATCCATCATGGCTGATGCAATGCGGCGGCTGCATACGCTTGATCCGGCTACCTGCCCATTCGAC
CACCAAGCGAAACATCGCATCGAGCGAGCACGTACTCGGATGGAAGCCGGTCTTGTCGATCAGGATGATC
TGGACGAAGAGCATCAGGGGCTCGCGCCAGCCGAACTGTTCGCCAGGCTCAAGGCGCGCATGCCCGACGG
CGAGGATCTCGTCGTGACCCATGGCGATGCCTGCTTGCCGAATATCATGGTGGAAAATGGCCGCTTTTCT
GGATTCATCGACTGTGGCCGGCTGGGTGTGGCGGACCGCTATCAGGACATAGCGTTGGCTACCCGTGATA
TTGCTGAAGAGCTTGGCGGCGAATGGGCTGACCGCTTCCTCGTGCTTTACGGTATCGCCGCTCCCGATTC
GCAGCGCATCGCCTTCTATCGCCTTCTTGACGAGTTCTTCTGAGCGGGACTCTGGGGTTCGAAATGACCG
ACCAAGCGACGCCCAACCTGCCATCACGAGATTTCGATTCCACCGCCGCCTTCTATGAAAGGTTGGGCTT
CGGAATCGTTTTCCGGGACGCCGGCTGGATGATCCTCCAGCGCGGGGATCTCATGCTGGAGTTCTTCGCC
CACCCCAACTTGTTTATTGCAGCTTATAATGGTTACAAATAAAGCAATAGCATCACAAATTTCACAAATA
AAGCATTTTTTTCACTGCATTCTAGTTGTGGTTTGTCCAAACTCATCAATGTATCTTATCATGTCTGTAT
ACCGTCGACCTCTAGCTAGAGCTTGGCGTAATCATGGTCATAGCTGTTTCCTGTGTGAAATTGTTATCCG
CTCACAATTCCACACAACATACGAGCCGGAAGCATAAAGTGTAAAGCCTGGGGTGCCTAATGAGTGAGCT
AACTCACATTAATTGCGTTGCGCTCACTGCCCGCTTTCCAGTCGGGAAACCTGTCGTGCCAGCTGCATTA
ATGAATCGGCCAACGCGCGGGGAGAGGCGGTTTGCGTATTGGGCGCTCTTCCGCTTCCTCGCTCACTGAC
TCGCTGCGCTCGGTCGTTCGGCTGCGGCGAGCGGTATCAGCTCACTCAAAGGCGGTAATACGGTTATCCA
CAGAATCAGGGGATAACGCAGGAAAGAACATGTGAGCAAAAGGCCAGCAAAAGGCCAGGAACCGTAAAAA
GGCCGCGTTGCTGGCGTTTTTCCATAGGCTCCGCCCCCCTGACGAGCATCACAAAAATCGACGCTCAAGT
CAGAGGTGGCGAAACCCGACAGGACTATAAAGATACCAGGCGTTTCCCCCTGGAAGCTCCCTCGTGCGCT
CTCCTGTTCCGACCCTGCCGCTTACCGGATACCTGTCCGCCTTTCTCCCTTCGGGAAGCGTGGCGCTTTC
TCATAGCTCACGCTGTAGGTATCTCAGTTCGGTGTAGGTCGTTCGCTCCAAGCTGGGCTGTGTGCACGAA
CCCCCCGTTCAGCCCGACCGCTGCGCCTTATCCGGTAACTATCGTCTTGAGTCCAACCCGGTAAGACACG
ACTTATCGCCACTGGCAGCAGCCACTGGTAACAGGATTAGCAGAGCGAGGTATGTAGGCGGTGCTACAGA
GTTCTTGAAGTGGTGGCCTAACTACGGCTACACTAGAAGAACAGTATTTGGTATCTGCGCTCTGCTGAAG
CCAGTTACCTTCGGAAAAAGAGTTGGTAGCTCTTGATCCGGCAAACAAACCACCGCTGGTAGCGGTGGTT
TTTTTGTTTGCAAGCAGCAGATTACGCGCAGAAAAAAAGGATCTCAAGAAGATCCTTTGATCTTTTCTAC
GGGGTCTGACGCTCAGTGGAACGAAAACTCACGTTAAGGGATTTTGGTCATGAGATTATCAAAAAGGATC
TTCACCTAGATCCTTTTAAATTAAAAATGAAGTTTTAAATCAATCTAAAGTATATATGAGTAAACTTGGT
CTGACAGTTACCAATGCTTAATCAGTGAGGCACCTATCTCAGCGATCTGTCTATTTCGTTCATCCATAGT
TGCCTGACTCCCCGTCGTGTAGATAACTACGATACGGGAGGGCTTACCATCTGGCCCCAGTGCTGCAATG
ATACCGCGAGACCCACGCTCACCGGCTCCAGATTTATCAGCAATAAACCAGCCAGCCGGAAGGGCCGAGC
GCAGAAGTGGTCCTGCAACTTTATCCGCCTCCATCCAGTCTATTAATTGTTGCCGGGAAGCTAGAGTAAG
TAGTTCGCCAGTTAATAGTTTGCGCAACGTTGTTGCCATTGCTACAGGCATCGTGGTGTCACGCTCGTCG
TTTGGTATGGCTTCATTCAGCTCCGGTTCCCAACGATCAAGGCGAGTTACATGATCCCCCATGTTGTGCA
AAAAAGCGGTTAGCTCCTTCGGTCCTCCGATCGTTGTCAGAAGTAAGTTGGCCGCAGTGTTATCACTCAT
GGTTATGGCAGCACTGCATAATTCTCTTACTGTCATGCCATCCGTAAGATGCTTTTCTGTGACTGGTGAG
TACTCAACCAAGTCATTCTGAGAATAGTGTATGCGGCGACCGAGTTGCTCTTGCCCGGCGTCAATACGGG
ATAATACCGCGCCACATAGCAGAACTTTAAAAGTGCTCATCATTGGAAAACGTTCTTCGGGGCGAAAACT
CTCAAGGATCTTACCGCTGTTGAGATCCAGTTCGATGTAACCCACTCGTGCACCCAACTGATCTTCAGCA
TCTTTTACTTTCACCAGCGTTTCTGGGTGAGCAAAAACAGGAAGGCAAAATGCCGCAAAAAAGGGAATAA
GGGCGACACGGAAATGTTGAATACTCATACTCTTCCTTTTTCAATATTATTGAAGCATTTATCAGGGTTA
TTGTCTCATGAGCGGATACATATTTGAATGTATTTAGAAAAATAAACAAATAGGGGTTCCGCGCACATTT
CCCCGAAAAGTGCCACCTGACGTC
Features (pLannotate 1.2.2; 22 found; start..end, strand, type, name):
     28..80      -  misc_feature   bom (fragment): basis of mobility region from pBR322
    235..614     +  enhancer       CMV enhancer: human cytomegalovirus immediate early enhancer
    615..818     +  promoter       CMV promoter: human cytomegalovirus (CMV) immediate early promoter
    814..847     +  LTR            5' LTR (truncated) (fragment): truncated 5' long terminal repeat (LTR) from HIV-1
    863..881     +  promoter       T7 promoter: promoter for bacteriophage T7 RNA polymerase
    926..946     +  CDS            FLAG (fragment): FLAG® epitope tag, followed by an enterokinase cleavage site
   1061..1080    +  CDS            Strep-Tag II (fragment): peptide that binds Strep-Tactin®, an engineered form of streptavidin
   1103..1984    +  CDS            CCND1: CCND1_HUMAN - Also known as BCL1, PRAD1. Experimental evidence at protein level: Swiss-Prot protein existence level 1. Regulatory component of the cyclin D1-CDK4 (DC) complex that phosphorylates and inhibits members of the retinoblastoma (RB) protein family including RB1 and regulates the cell-cycle during G(1)/S transition. Phosphorylation of RB1 allows dissociation of the transcription factor E2F from the RB/E2F complex and the subsequent transcription of E2F target genes which are responsible for the progression through the G(1) phase. Hypophosphorylates RB1 in early G(1) phase. Cyclin D-CD
   2031..2255    +  polyA_signal   bGH poly(A) signal: bovine growth hormone polyadenylation signal
   2259..2280    +  promoter       SV40 promoter (fragment): SV40 enhancer and early promoter
   2301..2729    +  rep_origin     f1 ori (sequence partly withheld): f1 bacteriophage origin of replication; arrow indicates direction of (+) strand synthesis
   2743..3072    +  promoter       SV40 promoter: SV40 enhancer and early promoter
   3139..3930    +  CDS            neo: KKA2_KLEPN - Also known as kan, nptII. Experimental evidence at protein level: Swiss-Prot protein existence level 1. Resistance to kanamycin, neomycin, paromomycin, ribostamycin, butirosin and gentamicin B. From Klebsiella pneumoniae.
   3954..4112    +  CDS            ble (fragment): BLE_KLEPN - Experimental evidence at protein level: Swiss-Prot protein existence level 1. Binding protein with a strong affinity to the bleomycin family of antibiotics. Binds to CL990; an antimitotic-antibiotic compound. From Klebsiella pneumoniae.
   4107..4228    +  polyA_signal   SV40 poly(A) signal: SV40 polyadenylation signal
   4301..4317    -  protein_bind   lac operator: The lac repressor binds to the lac operator to inhibit transcription in E. coli. This inhibition can be relieved by adding lactose or isopropyl-β-D-thiogalactopyranoside (IPTG). lac repressor encoded by lacI
   4325..4355    -  promoter       lac promoter: promoter for the E. coli lac operon
   4370..4391    -  protein_bind   CAP binding site: CAP binding activates transcription in the presence of cAMP. E. coli catabolite activator protein
   4404..4496    -  CDS            lacI (fragment): lac repressor; lacI; The lac repressor binds to the lac operator to inhibit transcription in E. coli. This inhibition can be relieved by adding lactose or isopropyl-β-D-thiogalactopyranoside (IPTG).
   4679..5267    -  rep_origin     ori: high-copy-number ColE1/pMB1/pBR322/pUC origin of replication
   5438..6298    -  CDS            AmpR: β-lactamase; bla; confers resistance to ampicillin, carbenicillin, and related antibiotics
   6299..6403    -  promoter       AmpR promoter: bla
