[The description below was written by a language model from this plasmid's Addgene catalogue record and pLannotate feature annotations shown in this document.]
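Description:
FFSS-Cyclin D1-NeoR is a 6,434-nt mammalian expression plasmid built on the pcDNA 3.1 backbone that drives expression of human cyclin D1 (CCND1, also known as BCL1 or PRAD1) carrying an N-terminal FFSS tag, a tandem FLAG-FLAG-Strep-Strep module. In bacteria it is maintained at high copy through a ColE1/pUC-type origin and selected with ampicillin via the β-lactamase gene and its own promoter. An f1 phage origin is also present, along with small remnants of lac regulatory sequences and a bom fragment that are backbone carry-over rather than functional parts of the design.

The expression cassette consists of the human cytomegalovirus immediate-early enhancer and promoter, followed by a T7 promoter, the tag-coding region, the CCND1 open reading frame and the bovine growth hormone polyadenylation signal. The automated annotation picks up only one FLAG fragment and one Strep-Tag II fragment upstream of CCND1, whereas the catalogue entry describes two copies of each. A short hit labelled as a truncated HIV-1 LTR just after the CMV promoter is only a small fragment, most likely an annotation artefact, and does not make this a lentiviral vector. A separate SV40 early promoter drives the neomycin phosphotransferase gene, terminated by the SV40 poly(A) signal, allowing G418 selection of stably transfected mammalian cells. The adjacent ble fragment is a partial match only.

The dual FLAG and Strep tags support detection and sequential affinity purification of cyclin D1 and its binding partners. The plasmid was deposited with a study on a CDK-independent role of D-type cyclins in regulating DNA mismatch repair.
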