Addgene plasmid #215087: FFSS-Cyclin D1-NeoR
Purpose: Expresses FFSS-Cyclin D1 in mammalian cells.
Depositing lab: Michele Pagano. Depositing organization: NYU Grossman School of Medicine. Publication: CDK-independent role of D-type cyclins in regulating DNA mismatch repair. Rona G, Miwatani-Minter B, Zhang Q, Goldberg HV, Kerzhnerman MA, Howard JB, Simoneschi D, Lane E, Hobbs JW, Sassani E, Wang AA, Keegan S, Laverty DJ, Piett CG, Pongor LS, Xu ML, Andrade J, Thomas A, Sicinski P, Askenazi M, Ueberheide B, Fenyo D, Nagel ZD, Pagano M. Mol Cell. 2024 Feb 29:S1097-2765(24)00129-1. doi: 10.1016/j.molcel.2024.02.010. PubMed 38458201.
Backbone
  Vector backbone: pcDNA 3.1
  Vector type: Mammalian Expression
  Selectable markers: Neomycin (select with G418)
Growth in bacteria
  Bacterial resistance: Ampicillin, 100 μg/mL
  Growth temperature: 37°C
  Growth strain: DH5alpha
  Copy number: High Copy
Gene/Insert
  Gene/Insert name: CCND1 (alt name: BCL1)
  Species: H. sapiens (human)
  Entrez Gene: CCND1 (a.k.a. BCL1, D11S287E, PRAD1, U21B31)
  Promoter: CMV
  Tag / fusion protein: FFSS (FLAG-FLAG-STREP-STREP) (N terminal on insert)
  Cloning method: Unknown
  Sequencing primers: 5′ CMV; 3′ BGHR
Terms and licenses: Academic/Nonprofit Terms; Industry Terms: Not Available to Industry
How to cite: FFSS-Cyclin D1-NeoR was a gift from Michele Pagano (Addgene plasmid # 215087 ; http://n2t.net/addgene:215087 ; RRID:Addgene_215087)
